>Addgene plasmid #101654 | pGS_N_3xFLAG | addgene full sequence | sequence record 195147 | Addgene NGS Result
ACCGGTTGACTTGGGTCAACTGTCAGACCAAGTTTACTCATATATACTTTAGATTGATTTAAAACTTCAT
TTTTAATTTAAAAGGATCTAGGTGAAGATCCTTTTTGATAATCTCATGACCAAAATCCCTTAACGTGAGT
TTTCGTTCCACTGAGCGTCAGACCCCGTAGAAAAGATCAAAGGATCTTCTTGAGATCCTTTTTTTCTGCG
CGTAATCTGCTGCTTGCAAACAAAAAAACCACCGCTACCAGCGGTGGTTTGTTTGCCGGATCAAGAGCTA
CCAACTCTTTTTCCGAAGGTAACTGGCTTCAGCAGAGCGCAGATACCAAATACTGTTCTTCTAGTGTAGC
CGTAGTTAGGCCACCACTTCAAGAACTCTGTAGCACCGCCTACATACCTCGCTCTGCTAATCCTGTTACC
AGTGGCTGCTGCCAGTGGCGATAAGTCGTGTCTTACCGGGTTGGACTCAAGACGATAGTTACCGGATAAG
GCGCAGCGGTCGGGCTGAACGGGGGGTTCGTGCACACAGCCCAGCTTGGAGCGAACGACCTACACCGAAC
TGAGATACCTACAGCGTGAGCTATGAGAAAGCGCCACGCTTCCCGAAGGGAGAAAGGCGGACAGGTATCC
GGTAAGCGGCAGGGTCGGAACAGGAGAGCGCACGAGGGAGCTTCCAGGGGGAAACGCCTGGTATCTTTAT
AGTCCTGTCGGGTTTCGCCACCTCTGACTTGAGCGTCGATTTTTGTGATGCTCGTCAGGGGGGCGGAGCC
TATGGAAAAACGCCAGCAACGCGGCCTTTTTACGGTTCCTGGCCTTTTGCTGGCCTTTTGCTCACATGTT
CTTTCCTGCGTTATCCCCTGATTGACTTGGGTCGCTCTTCCTGTGGATGCGCAGATGCCCTGCGTAAGCG
GGTGTGGGCGGACAATAAAGTCTTAAACTGAACAAAATAGATCTAAACTATGACAATAAAGTCTTAAACT
AGACAGAATAGTTGTAAACTGAAATCAGTCCAGTTATGCTGTGAAAAAGCATACTGGACTTTTGTTATGG
CTAAAGCAAACTCTTCATTTTCTGAAGTGCAAATTGCCCGTCGTATTAAAGAGGGGCGTGGCCAAGGGCA
TGTAAAGACTATATTCGCGGCGTTGTGACAATTTACCGAACAACTCCGCGGCCGGGAAGCCGATCTCGGC
TTGAACGAATTGTTAGGTGGCGGTACTTGGGTCGATATCAAAGTGCATCACTTCTTCCCGTATGCCCAAC
TTTGTATAGAGAGCCACTGCGGGATCGTCACCGTAATCTGCTTGCACGTAGATCACATAAGCACCAAGCG
CGTTGGCCTCATGCTTGAGGAGATTGATGAGCGCGGTGGCAATGCCCTGCCTCCGGTGCTCGCCGGAGAC
TGCGAGATCATAGATATAGATCTCACTACGCGGCTGCTCAAACTTGGGCAGAACGTAAGCCGCGAGAGCG
CCAACAACCGCTTCTTGGTCGAAGGCAGCAAGCGCGATGAATGTCTTACTACGGAGCAAGTTCCCGAGGT
AATCGGAGTCCGGCTGATGTTGGGAGTAGGTGGCTACGTCTCCGAACTCACGACCGAAAAGATCAAGAGC
AGCCCGCATGGATTTGACTTGGTCAGGGCCGAGCCTACATGTGCGAATGATGCCCATACTTGAGCCACCT
AACTTTGTTTTAGGGCGACTGCCCTGCTGCGTAACATCGTTGCTGCTGCGTAACATCGTTGCTGCTCCAT
AACATCAAACATCGACCCACGGCGTAACGCGCTTGCTGCTTGGATGCCCGAGGCATAGACTGTACAAAAA
AACAGTCATAACAAGCCATGAAAACCGCCACTGCGCCGTTACCACCGCTGCGTTCGGTCAAGGTTCTGGA
CCAGTTGCGTGAGCGCATACGCTACTTGCATTACAGTTTACGAACCGAACAGGCTTATGTCAACTGGGTT
CGTGCCTTCATCCGTTTCCACGGTGTGCGTCACCCGGCAACCTTGGGCAGCAGCGAAGTCGCCATAACTT
CGTATAGCATACATTATACGAAGTTATCTGTAACTATAACGGTCCTAAGGTAGCGAGTTTAAACACTAGT
ATCGATTCGCGACCTACTCCGGAATATTAATAGATCATGGAGATAATTAAAATGATAACCATCTCGCAAA
TAAATAAGTATTTTACTGTTTTCGTAACAGTTTTGTAATAAAAAAACCTATAAATATTCCGGATTATTCA
TACCGTCCCACCATCGGGCGCGGATCCCGGTCCGAAGCGCGCGGAATTCATGGGTGCAGTGCTTCGCAGC
TTGCTCGCCTGTTCCTTCTGCGTCCTGCTGCGTGCTGCGGGTACCGACTATAAGGACCATGATGGTGACT
ACAAGGATCACGACATCGACTACAAGGATGATGACGACAAAGGCTCCTCTAGAGTTCTTGCTAGCTGCGT
CGACAAGCTTGTCGAGAAGTACTAGAGGATCATAATCAGCCATACCACATTTGTAGAGGTTTTACTTGCT
TTAAAAAACCTCCCACACCTCCCCCTGAACCTGAAACATAAAATGAATGCAATTGTTGTTGTTAACTTGT
TTATTGCAGCTTATAATGGTTACAAATAAAGCAATAGCATCACAAATTTCACAAATAAAGCATTTTTTTC
ACTGCATTCTAGTTGTGGTTTGTCCAAACTCATCAATGTATCTTATCATGTCTGGATCTGATCACTGCTT
GAGCCTAGAAGATCCGGCTGCTAACAAAGCCCGAAAGGAAGCTGAGTTGGCTGCTGCCACCGCTGAGCAA
TAACTATCATAACCCCTAGGGTATACCCATCTAATTGGAACCAGATAAGTGAAATCTAGTTCCAAACTAT
TTTGTCATTTTTAATTTTCGTATTAGCTTACGACGCTACACCCAGTTCCCATCTATTTTGTCACTCTTCC
CTAAATAATCCTTAAAAACTCCATTTCCACCCCTCCCAGTTCCCAACTATTTTGTCCGCCCACA
Features (pLannotate 1.2.2; 10 found; start..end, strand, type, name):
    190..778     +  rep_origin     ori: high-copy-number ColE1/pMB1/pBR322/pUC origin of replication
    913..1136    -  mobile_element Tn7R: mini-Tn7 element (right end of the Tn7 transposon) Tn7
   1203..1736    -  CDS            GmR: gentamycin acetyltransferase; aacC1; confers resistance to gentamycin
   1925..1953    -  promoter       Pc promoter: intI1 (promoter lies within the coding sequence); class 1 integron promoter
   2024..2057    +  protein_bind   loxP: Cre-mediated recombination occurs in the 8-bp core sequence (GCATACAT). Cre recombinase
   2134..2225    +  promoter       polyhedrin promoter: polh from Autographa californica; promoter for the baculovirus polyhedrin gene
   2478..2561    +  CDS            large T antigen (fragment): large T antigen from SV40 (simian virus 40)
   2584..2718    +  polyA_signal   SV40 poly(A) signal: SV40 polyadenylation signal
   2747..2796    +  CDS            SET1 (fragment): solubility-enhancement tag derived from T7 phage gene 10B
   2839..3004    -  mobile_element Tn7L: mini-Tn7 element (left end of the Tn7 transposon) Tn7
