[The description below was written by a language model from this plasmid's Addgene catalogue record and pLannotate feature annotations shown in this document.]
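Description:
pGS_N_3xFLAG is a small (about 3.0 kb) baculovirus transfer vector for insect cell expression, built on the pACEBac1 backbone. It is propagated in E. coli through a high-copy ColE1/pUC-type origin and selected with gentamicin, conferred by the aacC1 acetyltransferase gene driven by a class 1 integron Pc promoter. The gentamicin marker and the expression cassette lie between the Tn7R and Tn7L mini-Tn7 ends. This arrangement allows Tn7 transposition of that segment into a baculoviral genome maintained as a bacmid in E. coli, which is the usual route to recombinant virus with this vector family. A single loxP site upstream of the cassette permits Cre-mediated fusion with other loxP-bearing plasmids, a feature typically used to assemble multi-gene constructs for co-expressing protein complexes.

The expression cassette uses the Autographa californica polyhedrin promoter, a very late, strong baculoviral promoter, and ends in an SV40 polyadenylation signal. The 186 bp synthetic insert encodes the LRP6 signal peptide, a KpnI linker and a 3xFLAG tag. The automated feature table does not annotate this insert, but it presumably occupies the unannotated stretch between the promoter and the SV40 sequences. The short "large T antigen" hit most likely reflects SV40 terminator-region sequence, and the "SET1" fragment is probably an incidental match rather than a functional coding element.

A gene of interest cloned downstream of the tag, without its own signal sequence, would be directed into the secretory pathway. After signal peptide cleavage, the mature protein would carry an N-terminal 3xFLAG epitope for detection and affinity purification. The stated purpose is expression of type I signal-peptide-containing proteins in insect cells, and the associated work applied such vectors to purifying a receptor complex.
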