Addgene plasmid #101654: pGS_N_3xFLAG
Purpose: Expression of type I signal-peptide containing proteins with N-terminal 3xFLAG-tag in insect cells
Depositing lab: Monika Golas & Bjoern Sander. Depositing organization: Aarhus University. Publication: Vectors for Expression of Signal Peptide-Dependent Proteins in Baculovirus/Insect Cell Systems and Their Application to Expression and Purification of the High-Affinity Immunoglobulin Gamma Fc Receptor I in Complex with Its Gamma Chain. Le LTM, Nyengaard JR, Golas MM, Sander B. Mol Biotechnol. 2018 Jan;60(1):31-40. doi: 10.1007/s12033-017-0041-8. PubMed 29143175.
Backbone
  Vector backbone: pACEBac1
  Backbone manufacturer: Geneva Biotech
  Total vector size (bp): 3004
  Vector type: Insect Expression
Growth in bacteria
  Bacterial resistance: Gentamicin, 10 μg/mL
  Growth temperature: 37°C
  Growth strain: DH5alpha
  Copy number: Unknown
Gene/Insert
  Gene/Insert name: LRP6 Signal peptide, KpnI linker, 3xFLAG tag
  Species: Synthetic
  Insert size (bp): 186
  Tag / fusion protein: 3xFLAG tag (N terminal on backbone)
Terms and licenses: Academic/Nonprofit Terms; Industry Terms: Not Available to Industry
How to cite: pGS_N_3xFLAG was a gift from Monika Golas & Bjoern Sander (Addgene plasmid # 101654 ; http://n2t.net/addgene:101654 ; RRID:Addgene_101654)
